Addgene plasmid #45954: pENTR-L4-pTF-L1R
Depositing lab: Patrick Salmon. Depositing organization: University of Geneva. Publication: Polyswitch lentivectors: "all-in-one" lentiviral vectors for drug-inducible gene expression, live selection, and recombination cloning. Giry-Laterriere M, Cherpin O, Kim YS, Jensen J, Salmon P. Hum Gene Ther. 2011 Oct;22(10):1255-67. Epub 2011 Sep 27. 10.1089/hum.2010.179 PubMed 21761975.
Backbone
  Vector backbone: pDONRP4P1R
  Backbone manufacturer: Invitrogen
  Backbone size w/o insert (bp): 4777
  Total vector size (bp): 2955
  Modifications to backbone: BP reaction with B4B1R pTF promoter amplicon.
  Vector type: Gateway Donor Vector
Growth in bacteria
  Bacterial resistance: Kanamycin, 50 μg/mL
  Growth temperature: 37°C
  Growth strain: Top10
  Copy number: High Copy
Gene/Insert
  Gene/Insert name: pTF promoter (alt name: optimized TET promoter)
  Species: Synthetic
  Insert size (bp): 312
  Promoter: TET optimized
  Cloning method: Gateway Cloning
  Sequencing primers: 5′ M13f; 3′ M13r
Terms and licenses: Academic/Nonprofit Terms; Industry Terms: Not Available to Industry
Depositor comments: More information can be found at http://medweb2.unige.ch/salmon/lentilab/lentivectors.html
How to cite: pENTR-L4-pTF-L1R was a gift from Patrick Salmon (Addgene plasmid # 45954 ; http://n2t.net/addgene:45954 ; RRID:Addgene_45954)
