[The description below was written by a language model from this plasmid's Addgene catalogue record and pLannotate feature annotations shown in this document.]
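Description:
pENTR-L4-pTF-L1R is a Gateway entry clone for MultiSite recombination cloning. It was made by a BP reaction between the Invitrogen pDONR P4-P1R donor vector and an attB4/attB1R-flanked amplicon of a synthetic promoter. Although the catalogue lists it as a "Gateway Donor Vector", the name and the recorded BP modification indicate that it is the recombined product. This also explains why the 2,955 bp plasmid is smaller than the 4,777 bp parental backbone, whose donor cassette was presumably exchanged for the short insert. It is propagated in E. coli as a high-copy plasmid from a ColE1/pUC-type origin and selected with kanamycin through the aph(3')-Ia KanR gene. The rrnB T1 and T2 terminators lie upstream of the recombination cassette, where they insulate it from read-through transcription. A T7 promoter and short lacZα and lacI remnants are backbone features with no evident role in the payload.

The insert is the 312 bp pTF promoter, described as an optimized TET (tetracycline-responsive) promoter. The feature table shows several tet operator sites, which are the binding sites for TetR-derived regulators. These are followed by a short minimal promoter segment that the automated annotation matches to a fragment of the minimal CaMV 35S promoter. The upstream site is annotated as an attL1 fragment overlapping an attB4 core, which is most consistent with the attL4 site implied by the plasmid name, and the downstream site is annotated as attR1. This L4–R1 configuration makes the plasmid a 5' promoter element for LR recombination, used together with an L1–L2 gene entry clone and a compatible destination vector. The associated publication concerns lentiviral vectors for drug-inducible gene expression assembled by recombination cloning. The plasmid carries no coding sequence or viral elements of its own.
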