Features (pLannotate 1.2.2; 15 found; start..end, strand, type, name):
      1..28      -  terminator     rrnB T2 terminator: transcription terminator T2 from the E. coli rrnB gene
    160..203     +  terminator     rrnB T1 terminator: Escherichia coli rrnB; transcription terminator T1 from the E. coli rrnB gene
    250..286     -  CDS            lacZα (fragment): LacZα fragment of β-galactosidase; lacZ fragment
    325..410     +  protein_bind   attL1 (fragment): mutant version of attL; recombination site for the Gateway® LR reaction LR Clonase™
    401..421     +  protein_bind   attB4: mutant version of attB; core recombination site for the Gateway® BP reaction BP Clonase™
    448..466     +  protein_bind   tet operator: bacterial operator O1 for the tetR and tetA genes tetracycline repressor TetR
    489..507     +  protein_bind   tet operator: bacterial operator O1 for the tetR and tetA genes tetracycline repressor TetR
    530..557     -  promoter       tetR/tetA promoters (fragment): tetR; overlapping promoters for bacterial tetR and tetA
    653..671     +  protein_bind   tet operator: bacterial operator O1 for the tetR and tetA genes tetracycline repressor TetR
    682..725     +  promoter       minimal CaMV 35S promoter (fragment): minimal 35S promoter from cauliflower mosaic virus
    734..857     +  protein_bind   attR1: mutant version of attR; recombination site for the Gateway® LR reaction LR Clonase™
    930..948     -  promoter       T7 promoter: promoter for bacteriophage T7 RNA polymerase
   1082..1891    +  CDS            KanR: aminoglycoside phosphotransferase; aph(3')-Ia; confers resistance to kanamycin in bacteria or G418 (Geneticin®) in eukaryotes
   2038..2626    +  rep_origin     ori: high-copy-number ColE1/pMB1/pBR322/pUC origin of replication
   2809..2901    +  CDS            lacI (fragment): lac repressor; lacI; The lac repressor binds to the lac operator to inhibit transcription in E. coli. This inhibition can be relieved by adding lactose or isopropyl-β-D-thiogalactopyranoside (IPTG).
>Addgene plasmid #45954 | pENTR-L4-pTF-L1R | depositor full sequence | sequence record 64547 | pENTR-L4-pTF-L1R sequence 2955 bps
AAAAGGCCATCCGTCAGGATGGCCTTCTGCTTAGTTTGATGCCTGGCAGTTTATGGCGGGCGTCCTGCCC
GCCACCCTCCGGGCCGTTGCTTCACAACGTTCAAATCCGCTCCCGGCGGATTTGTCCTACTCAGGAGAGC
GTTCACCGACAAACAACAGATAAAACGAAAGGCCCAGTCTTCCGACTGAGCCTTTCGTTTTATTTGATGC
CTGGCAGTTCCCTACTCTCGCGTTAACGCTAGCATGGATGTTTTCCCAGTCACGACGTTGTAAAACGACG
GCCAGTCTTAAGCTCGGGCCCGCGTTAACGCTACCATGGAGCTCCAAATAATGATTTTATTTTGACTGAT
AGTGACCTGTTCGTTGCAACAAATTGATAAGCAATGCTTTTTTATAATGCCAACTTTGTATAGAAAAGTT
GGGTACAACTCCCACTAGACATATCCTACTCTATCATTGATAGAGTGACCCTTCCATAGACATATCCTAC
TCTATCATTGATAGAGTGACCCTTCCACTAGGTTCACTTTTCTCTATCATTGATAGGGAGTGGTAAACAA
TTGATGGACAAAATCTATCAATGATAGAGAGTGCATGTTACTAGTATTGTTCTTCTCTATCATTGATAGT
GACTTTGCCTAATCACTTAGCAACTCTATCATTGATAGAGTTCTAGTATTAGCAAGGCCTTTCCTCTATA
TAAGGAAGTTCATTTCATTTGGAGAAGATCCCCCAAGTTTGTACAAAAAAGTTGAACGAGAAACGTAAAA
TGATATAAATATCAATATATTAAATTAGATTTTGCATAAAAAACAGACTACATAATACTGTAAAACACAA
CATATGCAGTCACTATGAATCAACTACTTAGATGGTATTAGTGACCTGTAGAATTCGAGCTCTAGAGCTG
CAGGGCGGCCGCGATATCCCCTATAGTGAGTCGTATTACATGGTCATAGCTGTTTCCTGGCAGCTCTGGC
CCGTGTCTCAAAATCTCTGATGTTACATTGCACAAGATAAAAATATATCATCATGAACAATAAAACTGTC
TGCTTACATAAACAGTAATACAAGGGGTGTTATGAGCCATATTCAACGGGAAACGTCGAGGCCGCGATTA
AATTCCAACATGGATGCTGATTTATATGGGTATAAATGGGCTCGCGATAATGTCGGGCAATCAGGTGCGA
CAATCTATCGCTTGTATGGGAAGCCCGATGCGCCAGAGTTGTTTCTGAAACATGGCAAAGGTAGCGTTGC
CAATGATGTTACAGATGAGATGGTCAGACTAAACTGGCTGACGGAATTTATGCCTCTTCCGACCATCAAG
CATTTTATCCGTACTCCTGATGATGCATGGTTACTCACCACTGCGATCCCCGGAAAAACAGCATTCCAGG
TATTAGAAGAATATCCTGATTCAGGTGAAAATATTGTTGATGCGCTGGCAGTGTTCCTGCGCCGGTTGCA
TTCGATTCCTGTTTGTAATTGTCCTTTTAACAGCGATCGCGTATTTCGTCTCGCTCAGGCGCAATCACGA
ATGAATAACGGTTTGGTTGATGCGAGTGATTTTGATGACGAGCGTAATGGCTGGCCTGTTGAACAAGTCT
GGAAAGAAATGCATAAACTTTTGCCATTCTCACCGGATTCAGTCGTCACTCATGGTGATTTCTCACTTGA
TAACCTTATTTTTGACGAGGGGAAATTAATAGGTTGTATTGATGTTGGACGAGTCGGAATCGCAGACCGA
TACCAGGATCTTGCCATCCTATGGAACTGCCTCGGTGAGTTTTCTCCTTCATTACAGAAACGGCTTTTTC
AAAAATATGGTATTGATAATCCTGATATGAATAAATTGCAGTTTCATTTGATGCTCGATGAGTTTTTCTA
ATCAGAATTGGTTAATTGGTTGTAACACTGGCAGAGCATTACGCTGACTTGACGGGACGGCGCAAGCTCA
TGACCAAAATCCCTTAACGTGAGTTACGCGTCGTTCCACTGAGCGTCAGACCCCGTAGAAAAGATCAAAG
GATCTTCTTGAGATCCTTTTTTTCTGCGCGTAATCTGCTGCTTGCAAACAAAAAAACCACCGCTACCAGC
GGTGGTTTGTTTGCCGGATCAAGAGCTACCAACTCTTTTTCCGAAGGTAACTGGCTTCAGCAGAGCGCAG
ATACCAAATACTGTCCTTCTAGTGTAGCCGTAGTTAGGCCACCACTTCAAGAACTCTGTAGCACCGCCTA
CATACCTCGCTCTGCTAATCCTGTTACCAGTGGCTGCTGCCAGTGGCGATAAGTCGTGTCTTACCGGGTT
GGACTCAAGACGATAGTTACCGGATAAGGCGCAGCGGTCGGGCTGAACGGGGGGTTCGTGCACACAGCCC
AGCTTGGAGCGAACGACCTACACCGAACTGAGATACCTACAGCGTGAGCATTGAGAAAGCGCCACGCTTC
CCGAAGGGAGAAAGGCGGACAGGTATCCGGTAAGCGGCAGGGTCGGAACAGGAGAGCGCACGAGGGAGCT
TCCAGGGGGAAACGCCTGGTATCTTTATAGTCCTGTCGGGTTTCGCCACCTCTGACTTGAGCGTCGATTT
TTGTGATGCTCGTCAGGGGGGCGGAGCCTATGGAAAAACGCCAGCAACGCGGCCTTTTTACGGTTCCTGG
CCTTTTGCTGGCCTTTTGCTCACATGTTCTTTCCTGCGTTATCCCCTGATTCTGTGGATAACCGTATTAC
CGCCTTTGAGTGAGCTGATACCGCTCGCCGCAGCCGAACGACCGAGCGCAGCGAGTCAGTGAGCGAGGAA
GCGGAAGAGCGCCCAATACGCAAACCGCCTCTCCCCGCGCGTTGGCCGATTCATTAATGCAGCTGGCACG
ACAGGTTTCCCGACTGGAAAGCGGGCAGTGAGCGCAACGCAATTAATACGCGTACCGCTAGCCAGGAAGA
GTTTGTAGAAACGCA
