>Addgene plasmid #45954 | pENTR-L4-pTF-L1R | addgene partial sequence | sequence record 67936 | M13_pUC_fwd
GTCTTAAGCTCGGGCCCGAGTTAACGCTACCATGGAGCTCCAAATAATGATTTTATTTTGACTGATAGTG
ACCTGTTCGTTGCAACAAATTGATAAGCAATGCTTTTTTATAATGCCAACTTTGTATAGAAAAGTTGGGT
ACAACTCCCACTAGACATATCCTACTCTATCATTGATAGAGTGACCCTTCCATAGACATATCCTACTCTA
TCATTGATAGAGTGACCCTTCCACTAGGTTCACTTTTCTCTATCATTGATAGGGAGTGGTAAACAATTGA
TGGACAAAATCTATCAATGATAGAGAGTGCATGTTACTAGTATTGTTCTTCTCTATCATTGATAGTGACT
TTGCCTAATCACTTAGCAACTCTATCATTGATAGAGTTCTAGTATTAGCAAGGCCTTTCCTCTATATAAG
GAAGTTCATTTCATTTGGAGAAGATCCCCCAAGTTTGTACAAAAAAGTTGAACGAGAAACGTAAAATGAT
ATAAATATCAATATATTAAATTAGATTTTGCATAAAAAACAGACTACATAATACTGTAAAACACAACATA
TGCAGTCACTATGAACCAACTACTTAGATGGTATTAGTGACCTGTAGAATTCGAGCTCTAGAGCTGCAGG
GCGGCCGCGATATCCCCTATAGTGAGTCGTATTACATGGTCATAGCTGTTTCCTGGCAGCTCTGGCCCGT
GTCTCAAAATCTCTGATGTTACATTGCACAAGATAAAAATATATCATCATGAACAATAAAACTGTCTGCT
TACATAAACAGTAATACAAGGGGTGTTATGAGCCATATTCAACGGGAAACGTCGAGGCCGCGATTAAATT
CCAACATGGATGCTGATTTATATGGGTATAAATGGGCTCGCGATAATGTCGGGCAATCAGGTGCGACAAT
CTATCGCTTGTATGGGAAGCCCGATGCGCCAGAGTTGTTTCTGAAACATGGCAAAGGTAGCGTTGCCAAT
GATGTTACAGATGAGATGGTCAGACTAAACTGGCTGACGGAATTTATGCCTCTTCCGACCATCAAGCATT
TTA
